>Addgene plasmid #172102 | pPBpuro-mNG-eDHFR(69K6)-Tiam1 | addgene full sequence | sequence record 340557 | Addgene Partial NGS Result
ATTGTCTCATGAGCGGATACATATTTGAATGTATTTAGAAAAATAAACAAATAGGGGTTCCGCGCACATT
TCCCCGAAAAGTGCCACCTAAATTGTAAGCGTTAATATTTTGTTAAAATTCGCGTTAAATTTTTGTTAAA
TCAGCTCATTTTTTAACCAATAGGCCGAAATCGGCAAAATCCCTTATAAATCAAAAGAATAGACCGAGAT
AGGGT
[37 nt withheld, positions 216-252]
AAAGAACGTGGACTCCAACGTCAAAGG
[49 nt withheld, positions 280-328]
T
[91 nt withheld, positions 330-420]
G
[124 nt withheld, positions 422-545]
CCCATTCGCCATTCAGGCTGCGCAACTGTTGGGAAGGGCGATCGGTGCGGGCCTCTTCGCTATTACGCCA
GCTGGCGAAAGGGGGATGTGCTGCAAGGCGATTAAGTTGGGTAACGCCAGGGTTTTCCCAGTCACGACGT
TGTAAAACGACGGCCAGTGAGCGCGCGTAATACGACTCACTATAGGGCGAATTGGGGCGCGCCATTCTAG
ATTAACCCTAGAAAGATAGTCTGCGTAAAATTGACGCATGCATTCTTGAAATATTGCTCTCTCTTTCTAA
ATAGCGCGAATCCGTCGCTGTGCATTTAGGACATCTCAGTCGCCGCTTGGAGCTCCCGTGAGGCGTGCTT
GTCAATGCGGTAAGTGTCACTGATTTTGAACTATAACGACCGCGTGAGTCAAAATGACGCATGATTATCT
TTTACGTGACTTTTAAGATTTAACTCATACGATAATTATATTGTTATTTCATGTTCTACTTACGTGATAA
CTTATTATATATATATTTTCTTGTTATAGATATCAACTAGAATGCTAGCATGGGCCCATCTCGACATTGA
TTATTGACTAGTTATTAATAGTAATCAATTACGGGGTCATTAGTTCATAGCCCATATATGGAGTTCCGCG
TTACATAACTTACGGTAAATGGCCCGCCTGGCTGACCGCCCAACGACCCCCGCCCATTGACGTCAATAAT
GACGTATGTTCCCATAGTAACGCCAATAGGGACTTTCCATTGACGTCAATGGGTGGAGTATTTACGGTAA
ACTGCCCACTTGGCAGTACATCAAGTGTATCATATGCCAAGTACGCCCCCTATTGACGTCAATGACGGTA
AATGGCCCGCCTGGCATTATGCCCAGTACATGACCTTATGGGACTTTCCTACTTGGCAGTACATCTACGT
ATTAGTCATCGCTATTACCATGGTCGAGGTGAGCCCCACGTTCTGCTTCACTCTCCCCATCTCCCCCCCC
TCCCCACCCCCAATTTTGTATTTATTTATTTTTTAATTATTTTGTGCAGCGATGGGGGCGGGGGGGGGGG
GGGGGGGGGCGGGGCGGGGCGGGGCGAGGGGCGGGGCGGGGCGAGGCGGAGAGGTGCGGCGGCAGCCAAT
CAGAGCGGCGCGCTCCGAAAGTTTCCTTTTATGGCGAGGCGGCGGCGGCGGCGGCCCTATAAAAAGCGAA
GCGCGCGGCGGGCGGGAGTCGCTGCGCGCTGCCTTCGCCCCGTGCCCCGCTCCGCCGCCGCCTCGCGCCG
CCCGCCCCGGCTCTGACTGACCGCGTTACTCCCACAGGTGAGCGGGCGGGACGGCCCTTCTCCTCCGGGC
TGTAATTAGCGCTTGGTTTAATGACGGCTTGTTTCTTTTCTGTGGCTGCGTGAAAGCCTTGAGGGGCTCC
GGGAGGGCCCTTTGTGCGGGGGGAGCGGCTCGGGGGGTGCGTGCGTGTGTGTGTGCGTGGGGAGCGCCGC
GTGCGGCTCCGCGCTGCCCGGCGGCTGTGAGCGCTGCGGGCGCGGCGCGGGGCTTTGTGCGCTCCGCAGT
GTGCGCGAGGGGAGCGCGGCCGGGGGCGGTGCCCCGCGGTGCGGGGGGGGCTGCGAGGGGAACAAAGGCT
GCGTGCGGGGTGTGTGCGTGGGGGGGTGAGCAGGGGGTGTGGGCGCGTCGGTCGGGCTGCAACCCCCCCT
GCACCCCCCTCCCCGAGTTGCTGAGCACGGCCCGGCTTCGGGTGCGGGGCTCCGTACGGGGCGTGGCGCG
GGGCTCGCCGTGCCGGGCGGGGGGTGGCGGCAGGTGGGGGTGCCGGGCGGGGCGGGGCCGCCTCGGGCCG
GGGAGGGCTCGGGGGAGGGGCGCGGCGGCCCCCGGAGCGCCGGCGGCTGTCGAGGCGCGGCGAGCCGCAG
CCATTGCCTTTTATGGTAATCGTGCGAGAGGGCGCAGGGACTTCCTTTGTCCCAAATCTGTGCGGAGCCG
AAATCTGGGAGGCGCCGCCGCACCCCCTCTAGCGGGCGCGGGGCGAAGCGGTGCGGCGCCGGCAGGAAGG
AAATGGGCGGGGAGGGCCTTCGTGCGTCGCCGCGCCGCCGTCCCCTTCTCCCTCTCCAGCCTCGGGGCTG
TCCGCGGGGGGACGGCTGCCTTCGGGGGGGACGGGGCAGGGCGGGGTTCGGCTTCTGGCGTGTGACCGGC
GGCTCTAGAGCCTCTGCTAACCATGTTCATGCCTTCTTCTTTTTCCTACAGCTCCTGGGCAACGTGCTGG
TTATTGTGCTGTCTCATCATTTTGGCAAAGAATTGGGATCCTCACGTCAATTGGCCACCATGGTGAGCAA
GGGCGAGGAGGATAACATGGCCTCTCTCCCAGCGACACATGAGTTACACATCTTTGGCTCCATCAACGGT
GTGGACTTTGACATGGTGGGTCAGGGCACCGGCAATCCAAATGATGGTTATGAGGAGTTAAACCTGAAGT
CCACCAAGGGTGACCTCCAGTTCTCCCCCTGGATTCTGGTCCCTCATATCGGGTATGGCTTCCATCAGTA
CCTGCCCTACCCTGACGGGATGTCGCCTTTCCAGGCCGCCATGGTAGATGGCTCCGGCTACCAAGTCCAT
CGCACAATGCAGTTTGAAGATGGTGCCTCCCTTACTGTTAACTACCGCTACACCTACGAGGGAAGCCACA
TCAAAGGAGAGGCCCAGGTGAAGGGGACTGGTTTCCCTGCTGACGGTCCTGTGATGACCAACTCGCTGAC
CGCTGCGGACTGGTGCAGGTCGAAGAAGACTTACCCCAACGACAAAACCATCATCAGTACCTTTAAGTGG
AGTTACACCACTGGAAATGGCAAGCGCTACCGGAGCACTGCGCGGACCACCTACACCTTTGCCAAGCCAA
TGGCGGCTAACTATCTGAAGAACCAGCCGATGTACGTGTTCCGTAAGACGGAGCTCAAGCACTCCAAGAC
CGAGCTCAACTTCAAGGAGTGGCAAAAGGCCTTTACCGATGTGATGGGCATGGACGAGCTCTACAAGTCT
GGGTCCGCAGCCAGTAGCGCCGGAAGTATGATCAGTCTGATTGCGGCGTTAGCGGTAGATCGCGTTATCG
GCATGGAAAACGCCATGCCGTGGAACCTGCCTGCCGATCTCGCCTGGTTTAAACGCAACACCTTAAATAA
ACCCGTGATTATGGGCCGCCATACCTGGGAATCAATCGGTCGTCCGTTGCCAGGACGCAAAAATATTATC
CTCAGCAGTCAACCGGGTACGGACAAAAAAAAGAAAAAGAAAGATCGCGTAACGTGGGTGAAGTCGGTGG
ATGAAGCCATCGCGGCGTGTGGTGACGTACCAGAAATCATGGTGATTGGCGGCGGTCGCGTTTATGAACA
GTTCTTGCCAAAAGCGCAAAAACTGTATCTGACGCATATCGACGCAGAAGTGGAAGGCGACACCCATTTC
CCGGATTACGAGCCGGATGACTGGGAATCGGTATTCAGCGAATTCCACGATGCTGATGCGCAGAACTCTC
ACAGCTATTGCTTTGAGATTCTGGAGCGGCGGCTGTACAAGTCCGGACTCAGATCTCGACAAGGTAGTGG
TGCTGGCTCTGGTGCTGGTAGTGGCGCTGGTTCCGGTGCTGGCTCTGGCGCGCCTCGAGCAATGAACCCC
TCTGACCAGAGCCCATCTCCTCAGGACTCCACGGGGCCTCAGCTGGCGACCATGAGACAACTCTCGGATG
CAGATAAGCTGCGCAAGGTGATCTGCGAGCTCCTGGAGACGGAGCGCACCTACGTGAAGGATTTAAACTG
TCTTATGGAGAGATACCTAAAGCCTCTTCAAAAAGAAACTTTTCTCACCCAGGATGAGCTTGACGTGCTT
TTTGGAAATTTAACGGAAATGGTAGAGTTTCAAGTAGAATTCCTTAAAACTCTAGAAGATGGAGTGAGAC
TGGTACCTGATTTGGAAAAGCTTGAGAAGGTTGATCAATTTAAGAAAGTGCTGTTCTCTCTGGGGGGATC
ATTCCTGTATTATGCTGACCGCTTCAAGCTCTACAGTGCCTTCTGCGCCAGCCACACAAAAGTTCCCAAG
GTCCTGGTGAAAGCCAAGACAGACACGGCTTTCAAGGCATTCTTGGATGCCCAGAACCCGAAGCAGCAGC
ACTCATCCACGCTGGAGTCGTACCTCATCAAGCCCATCCAGAGGATCCTCAAGTACCCACTTCTGCTCAG
GGAGCTGTTCGCCCTGACCGATGCGGAGAGCGAGGAGCACTACCACCTGGACGTGGCCATCAAGACCATG
AACAAGGTTGCCAGTCACATCAATGAGATGCAGAAAATCCATGAAGAGTTTGGGGCTGTGTTTGACCAGC
TGATTGCTGAACAGACTGGTGGGAAAAAAGAGGTTGCAGATCTGAGCATGGGAGACCTGCTTTTGCACAC
TACCGTGATCTGGCTGAACCCGCCGGCCTCGCTGGGCAAGTGGAAAAAGGAACCAGAGTTGGCAGCATTC
GTCTTCAAAACTGCTGTGGTCCTTGTGTATAAAGATGGTTCCAAACAGAAGAAGAAACTTGTAGGATCTC
ACAGGCTTTCCATTTATGAGGACTGGGACCCCTTCAGATTTCGACACATGATCCCCACGGAAGCGCTGCA
GGTTCGAGCTTTGGCGAGTGCAGATGCAGAGGCAAATGCCGTGTGTGAAATTGTCCATGTAAAATCCGAG
TCTGAAGGGAGGCCGGAGAGGGTCTTTCACTTGTGCTGCAGCTCCCCAGAGAGCCGAAAGGATTTCCTAA
AGGCTGTGCATTCAATCCTGCGTGATAAGCACAGAAGACAGCTCCTCAAAACCGAGAGCCTTCCCTCATC
CCAGCAATATGTCCCTTTTGGAGGCAAAAGATTGTGTGCACTGAAGGGGGCCAGGCCGGCCATGAGCAGG
GCAGTGTCTGCCCCAAGCAAGTCTCTTGGGAGGAGGAGGCGGCGGCTGGCTCGAAACAGGTTTACCATTG
ATTCTGATGCCGTCTCCGCAAGCAGCCCGGAGAAAGAGTCCCAGCAGCCCCCCGGTGGCGGGGACACTGA
CCGATGGGTAGAGGAGCAGTTTGATCTTGCTCAGTATGAGGAGCAAGATGACATCAAGGAGACAGACATC
CTCAGTGACGATGATGAGTTCTGTGAGTCCGTGAAGGGTGCCTCAGTGGACAGAGACCTGCAGGAGCGGC
TTCAGGCCACCTCCATCAGTCAGCGGGAAAGAGGCCGGAAAACCCTGGATAGTCACGCGTCCCGCATGGC
ACAGCTCAAGAAGCAAGCTGCCCTGTCGGGGATCAATGGAGGCCTGGAGAGCGCAAGCGAGGAAGTCATT
TGGGTTAGGCGTGAAGACTTTGCCCCCTCCAGGAAACTGAACACTGAGATCTGACCGCGGGCCCGGGATA
AGTCAACTAACTTAAGCTAGCAACGGTTTCCCTCTAGCGGGATCAATTCCGCCCCCCCCCCCTAACGTTA
CTGGCCGAAGCCGCTTGGAATAAGGCCGGTGTGCGTTTGTCTATATGTTATTTTCCACCATATTGCCGTC
TTTTGGCAATGTGAGGGCCCGGAAACCTGGCCCTGTCTTCTTGACGAGCATTCCTAGGGGTCTTTCCCCT
CTCGCCAAAGGAATGCAAGGTCTGTTGAATGTCGTGAAGGAAGCAGTTCCTCTGGAAGCTTCTTGAAGAC
AAACAACGTCTGTAGCGACCCTTTGCAGGCAGCGGAACCCCCCACCTGGCGACAGGTGCCTCTGCGGCCA
AAAGCCACGTGTATAAGATACACCTGCAAAGGCGGCACAACCCCAGTGCCACGTTGTGAGTTGGATAGTT
GTGGAAAGAGTCAAATGGCTCTCCTCAAGCGTATTCAACAAGGGGCTGAAGGATGCCCAGAAGGTACCCC
ATTGTATGGGATCTGATCTGGGGCCTCGGTGCACATGCTTTACATGTGTTTAGTCGAGGTTAAAAAAACG
TCTAGGCCCCCCGAACCACGGGGACGTGGTTTTCCTTTGAAAAACACGATAATACCATGACCGAGTACAA
GCCCACGGTGCGCCTCGCCACCCGCGACGACGTCCCCAGGGCCGTACGCACCCTCGCCGCCGCGTTCGCC
GACTACCCCGCCACGCGCCACACCGTCGATCCGGACCGCCACATCGAGCGGGTCACCGAGCTGCAAGAAC
TCTTCCTCACGCGCGTCGGGCTCGACATCGGCAAGGTGTGGGTCGCGGACGACGGCGCCGCGGTGGCGGT
CTGGACCACGCCGGAGAGCGTCGAAGCGGGGGCGGTGTTCGCCGAGATCGGCCCGCGCATGGCCGAGTTG
AGCGGTTCCCGGCTGGCCGCGCAGCAACAGATGGAAGGCCTCCTGGCGCCGCACCGGCCCAAGGAGCCCG
CGTGGTTCCTGGCCACCGTCGGCGTCTCGCCCGACCACCAGGGCAAGGGTCTGGGCAGCGCCGTCGTGCT
CCCCGGAGTGGAGGCGGCCGAGCGCGCCGGGGTGCCCGCCTTCCTGGAGACCTCCGCGCCCCGCAACCTC
CCCTTCTACGAGCGGCTCGGCTTCACCGTCACCGCCGACGTCGAGGTGCCCGAAGGACCGCGCACCTGGT
GCATGACCCGCAAGCCCGGTGCCTGATCGATGATCTAGAGCTCGCTGATCAGCCTCGACTGTGCCTTCTA
GTTGCCAGCCATCTGTTGTTTGCCCCTCCCCCGTGCCTTCCTTGACCCTGGAAGGTGCCACTCCCACTGT
CCTTTCCTAATAAAATGAGGAAATTGCATCGCATTGTCTGAGTAGGTGTCATTCTATTCTGGGGGGTGGG
GTGGGGCAGGACAGCAAGGGGGAGGATTGGGAAGACAATAGCAGGCATGCTGGGGATGCGGTGGGCTCTA
TGGCTTCTGAGGCGGAAAGAACCTGCAGCCCAAGCTTGGCGTAATCATGGTCATAGCTGTTTCCTGTGTG
AAATTGTTATCCGCTCACAATTCCACACAACATACGAGCCGGAAGCATAAAGTGTAAAGCCTGGGGTGCC
TAATGAGTGAGCTAACTCACATTAATTGCGTTGCGCTCACTGCCCGCTTTCCAGTCGGGAAACCTGTCGT
GCCAGCGGATCTTAAAAGTTTTGTTACTTTATAGAAGAAATTTTGAGTTTTTGTTTTTTTTTAATAAATA
AATAAACATAAATAAATTGTTTGTTGAATTTATTATTAGTATGTAAGTGTAAATATAATAAAACTTAATA
TCTATTCAAATTAATAAATAAACCTCGATATACAGACCGATAAAACACATGCGTCAATTTTACGCATGAT
TATCTTTAACGTACGTCACAATATGATTATCTTTCTAGGGTTAATCTAGTATACGCGTTTAATTAATCCA
GCTTTTGTTCCCTTTAGTGAGGGTTAATTGCGCGCTTGGCGTAATCATGGTCATAGCTGTTTCCTGTGTG
AAATTGTTATCCGCTCACAATTCCACACAACATACGAGCCGGAAGCATAAAGTGTAAAGCCTGGGGTGCC
TAATGAGTGAGCTAACTCACATTAATTGCGTTGCGCTCACTGCCCGCTTTCCAGTCGGGAAACCTGTCGT
GCCAGCTGCATTAATGAATCGGCCAACGCGCGGGGAGAGGCGGTTTGCGTATTGGGCGCTCTTCCGCTTC
CTCGCTCACTGACTCGCTGCGCTCGGTCGTTCGGCTGCGGCGAGCGGTATCAGCTCACTCAAAGGCGGTA
ATACGGTTATCCACAGAATCAGGGGATAACGCAGGAAAGAACATGTGAGCAAAAGGCCAGCAAAAGGCCA
GGAACCGTAAAAAGGCCGCGTTGCTGGCGTTTTTCCATAGGCTCCGCCCCCCTGACGAGCATCACAAAAA
TCGACGCTCAAGTCAGAGGTGGCGAAACCCGACAGGACTATAAAGATACCAGGCGTTTCCCCCTGGAAGC
TCCCTCGTGCGCTCTCCTGTTCCGACCCTGCCGCTTACCGGATACCTGTCCGCCTTTCTCCCTTCGGGAA
GCGTGGCGCTTTCTCATAGCTCACGCTGTAGGTATCTCAGTTCGGTGTAGGTCGTTCGCTCCAAGCTGGG
CTGTGTGCACGAACCCCCCGTTCAGCCCGACCGCTGCGCCTTATCCGGTAACTATCGTCTTGAGTCCAAC
CCGGTAAGACACGACTTATCGCCACTGGCAGCAGCCACTGGTAACAGGATTAGCAGAGCGAGGTATGTAG
GCGGTGCTACAGAGTTCTTGAAGTGGTGGCCTAACTACGGCTACACTAGAAGAACAGTATTTGGTATCTG
CGCTCTGCTGAAGCCAGTTACCTTCGGAAAAAGAGTTGGTAGCTCTTGATCCGGCAAACAAACCACCGCT
GGTAGCGGTGGTTTTTTTGTTTGCAAGCAGCAGATTACGCGCAGAAAAAAAGGATCTCAAGAAGATCCTT
TGATCTTTTCTACGGGGTCTGACGCTCAGTGGAACGAAAACTCACGTTAAGGGATTTTGGTCATGAGATT
ATCAAAAAGGATCTTCACCTAGATCCTTTTAAATTAAAAATGAAGTTTTAAATCAATCTAAAGTATATAT
GAGTAAACTTGGTCTGACAGTTACCAATGCTTAATCAGTGAGGCACCTATCTCAGCGATCTGTCTATTTC
GTTCATCCATAGTTGCCTGACTCCCCGTCGTGTAGATAACTACGATACGGGAGGGCTTACCATCTGGCCC
CAGTGCTGCAATGATACCGCGAGACCCACGCTCACCGGCTCCAGATTTATCAGCAATAAACCAGCCAGCC
GGAAGGGCCGAGCGCAGAAGTGGTCCTGCAACTTTATCCGCCTCCATCCAGTCTATTAATTGTTGCCGGG
AAGCTAGAGTAAGTAGTTCGCCAGTTAATAGTTTGCGCAACGTTGTTGCCATTGCTACAGGCATCGTGGT
GTCACGCTCGTCGTTTGGTATGGCTTCATTCAGCTCCGGTTCCCAACGATCAAGGCGAGTTACATGATCC
CCCATGTTGTGCAAAAAAGCGGTTAGCTCCTTCGGTCCTCCGATCGTTGTCAGAAGTAAGTTGGCCGCAG
TGTTATCACTCATGGTTATGGCAGCACTGCATAATTCTCTTACTGTCATGCCATCCGTAAGATGCTTTTC
TGTGACTGGTGAGTACTCAACCAAGTCATTCTGAGAATAGTGTATGCGGCGACCGAGTTGCTCTTGCCCG
GCGTCAATACGGGATAATACCGCGCCACATAGCAGAACTTTAAAAGTGCTCATCATTGGAAAACGTTCTT
CGGGGCGAAAACTCTCAAGGATCTTACCGCTGTTGAGATCCAGTTCGATGTAACCCACTCGTGCACCCAA
CTGATCTTCAGCATCTTTTACTTTCACCAGCGTTTCTGGGTGAGCAAAAACAGGAAGGCAAAATGCCGCA
AAAAAGGGAATAAGGGCGACACGGAAATGTTGAATACTCATACTCTTCCTTTTTCAATATTATTGAAGCA
TTTATCAGGGTT
Features (pLannotate 1.2.2; 26 found; start..end, strand, type, name):
    117..545     -  rep_origin     f1 ori (sequence partly withheld): f1 bacteriophage origin of replication; arrow indicates direction of (+) strand synthesis
    550..705     -  CDS            lacZα (fragment): LacZα fragment of β-galactosidase; lacZ fragment
    713..731     +  promoter       T7 promoter: promoter for bacteriophage T7 RNA polymerase
   1098..1477    +  enhancer       CMV enhancer: human cytomegalovirus immediate early enhancer
   1479..1749    +  promoter       chicken β-actin promoter: No description available
   1750..2766    +  intron         chimeric intron: chimera between introns from chicken β-actin and rabbit β-globin
   2845..3552    +  CDS            mNeonGreen: mNeonGreen is a basic (constitutively fluorescent) green/yellow fluorescent protein published in 2013, derived from Branchiostoma lanceolatum. It is reported to be a very rapidly-maturing monomer with moderate acid sensitivity.
   3583..4077    +  CDS            ecDHFR: E. coli dihydrofolate reductase; folA
   4087..4104    +  misc_feature   MCS (fragment): multiple cloning site
   4177..5916    +  CDS            TIAM1 (fragment): TIAM1_HUMAN - Experimental evidence at protein level: Swiss-Prot protein existence level 1. Guanyl-nucleotide exchange factor that activates RHO-like proteins and connects extracellular signals to cytoskeletal activities. Activates RAC1, CDC42, and to a lesser extent RHOA and their downstream signaling to regulate processes like cell adhesion and cell migration. From Homo sapiens (Human).
   5988..6549    +  misc_feature   IRES: internal ribosome entry site (IRES) of the encephalomyocarditis virus (EMCV)
   6552..7151    +  CDS            PuroR: puromycin N-acetyltransferase; pac from Streptomyces alboniger; confers resistance to puromycin
   7184..7408    +  polyA_signal   bGH poly(A) signal: bovine growth hormone polyadenylation signal
   7412..7428    +  promoter       SV40 promoter (fragment): SV40 enhancer and early promoter
   7479..7495    -  protein_bind   lac operator: The lac repressor binds to the lac operator to inhibit transcription in E. coli. This inhibition can be relieved by adding lactose or isopropyl-β-D-thiogalactopyranoside (IPTG). lac repressor encoded by lacI
   7503..7533    -  promoter       lac promoter: promoter for the E. coli lac operon
   7548..7569    -  protein_bind   CAP binding site: CAP binding activates transcription in the presence of cAMP. E. coli catabolite activator protein
   7582..7621    -  CDS            lacI (fragment): lac repressor; lacI; The lac repressor binds to the lac operator to inhibit transcription in E. coli. This inhibition can be relieved by adding lactose or isopropyl-β-D-thiogalactopyranoside (IPTG).
   7906..7924    -  promoter       T3 promoter: promoter for bacteriophage T3 RNA polymerase
   7969..7985    -  protein_bind   lac operator: The lac repressor binds to the lac operator to inhibit transcription in E. coli. This inhibition can be relieved by adding lactose or isopropyl-β-D-thiogalactopyranoside (IPTG). lac repressor encoded by lacI
   7993..8023    -  promoter       lac promoter: promoter for the E. coli lac operon
   8038..8059    -  protein_bind   CAP binding site: CAP binding activates transcription in the presence of cAMP. E. coli catabolite activator protein
   8072..8164    -  CDS            lacI (fragment): lac repressor; lacI; The lac repressor binds to the lac operator to inhibit transcription in E. coli. This inhibition can be relieved by adding lactose or isopropyl-β-D-thiogalactopyranoside (IPTG).
   8347..8935    -  rep_origin     ori: high-copy-number ColE1/pMB1/pBR322/pUC origin of replication
   9106..9966    -  CDS            AmpR: β-lactamase; bla; confers resistance to ampicillin, carbenicillin, and related antibiotics
   9967..64      -  promoter       AmpR promoter (across the origin): bla
