>Addgene plasmid #172102 | pPBpuro-mNG-eDHFR(69K6)-Tiam1 | depositor full sequence | sequence record 347463 | pPBpuro-mNG-eDHFR(69K6)-Tiam1 sequence 10004 bps
CTAAATTGTAAGCGTTAATATTTTGTTAAAATTCGCGTTAAATTTTTGTTAAATCAGCTCATTTTTTAAC
CAATAGGCCGAAATCGGCAAAATCCCTTATAAATCAAAAGAATAGACCGAGATAGGGT
[37 nt withheld, positions 129-165]
AAAGAACGTGGACTCCAACGTCAAAGG
[49 nt withheld, positions 193-241]
T
[91 nt withheld, positions 243-333]
G
[124 nt withheld, positions 335-458]
CCCATTCGCCATTCAGGCTGCGCAACTGTTGGGAAGGGCGATCGGTGCGGGCCTCTTCGCTATTACGCCA
GCTGGCGAAAGGGGGATGTGCTGCAAGGCGATTAAGTTGGGTAACGCCAGGGTTTTCCCAGTCACGACGT
TGTAAAACGACGGCCAGTGAGCGCGCGTAATACGACTCACTATAGGGCGAATTGGGGCGCGCCATTCTAG
ATTAACCCTAGAAAGATAGTCTGCGTAAAATTGACGCATGCATTCTTGAAATATTGCTCTCTCTTTCTAA
ATAGCGCGAATCCGTCGCTGTGCATTTAGGACATCTCAGTCGCCGCTTGGAGCTCCCGTGAGGCGTGCTT
GTCAATGCGGTAAGTGTCACTGATTTTGAACTATAACGACCGCGTGAGTCAAAATGACGCATGATTATCT
TTTACGTGACTTTTAAGATTTAACTCATACGATAATTATATTGTTATTTCATGTTCTACTTACGTGATAA
CTTATTATATATATATTTTCTTGTTATAGATATCAACTAGAATGCTAGCATGGGCCCATCTCGACATTGA
TTATTGACTAGTTATTAATAGTAATCAATTACGGGGTCATTAGTTCATAGCCCATATATGGAGTTCCGCG
TTACATAACTTACGGTAAATGGCCCGCCTGGCTGACCGCCCAACGACCCCCGCCCATTGACGTCAATAAT
GACGTATGTTCCCATAGTAACGCCAATAGGGACTTTCCATTGACGTCAATGGGTGGACTATTTACGGTAA
ACTGCCCACTTGGCAGTACATCAAGTGTATCATATGCCAAGTACGCCCCCTATTGACGTCAATGACGGTA
AATGGCCCGCCTGGCATTATGCCCAGTACATGACCTTATGGGACTTTCCTACTTGGCAGTACATCTACGT
ATTAGTCATCGCTATTACCATGGGTCGAGGTGAGCCCCACGTTCTGCTTCACTCTCCCCATCTCCCCCCC
CTCCCCACCCCCAATTTTGTATTTATTTATTTTTTAATTATTTTGTGCAGCGATGGGGGCGGGGGGGGGG
GGGGCGCGCGCCAGGCGGGGCGGGGCGGGGCGAGGGGCGGGGCGGGGCGAGGCGGAGAGGTGCGGCGGCA
GCCAATCAGAGCGGCGCGCTCCGAAAGTTTCCTTTTATGGCGAGGCGGCGGCGGCGGCGGCCCTATAAAA
AGCGAAGCGCGCGGCGGGCGGGAGTCGCTGCGTTGCCTTCGCCCCGTGCCCCGCTCCGCGCCGCCTCGCG
CCGCCCGCCCCGGCTCTGACTGACCGCGTTACTCCCACAGGTGAGCGGGCGGGACGGCCCTTCTCCTCCG
GGCTGTAATTAGCGCTTGGTTTAATGACGGCTCGTTTCTTTTCTGTGGCTGCGTGAAAGCCTTAAAGGGC
TCCGGGAGGGCCCTTTGTGCGGGGGGGAGCGGCTCGGGGGGTGCGTGCGTGTGTGTGTGCGTGGGGAGCG
CCGCGTGCGGCCCGCGCTGCCCGGCGGCTGTGAGCGCTGCGGGCGCGGCGCGGGGCTTTGTGCGCTCCGC
GTGTGCGCGAGGGGAGCGCGGCCGGGGGCGGTGCCCCGCGGTGCGGGGGGGCTGCGAGGGGAACAAAGGC
TGCGTGCGGGGTGTGTGCGTGGGGGGGTGAGCAGGGGGTGTGGGCGCGGCGGTCGGGCTGTAACCCCCCC
CTGCACCCCCCTCCCCGAGTTGCTGAGCACGGCCCGGCTTCGGGTGCGGGGCTCCGTGCGGGGCGTGGCG
CGGGGCTCGCCGTGCCGGGCGGGGGGTGGCGGCAGGTGGGGGTGCCGGGCGGGGCGGGGCCGCCTCGGGC
CGGGGAGGGCTCGGGGGAGGGGCGCGGCGGCCCCGGAGCGCCGGCGGCTGTCGAGGCGCGGCGAGCCGCA
GCCATTGCCTTTTATGGTAATCGTGCGAGAGGGCGCAGGGACTTCCTTTGTCCCAAATCTGGCGGAGCCG
AAATCTGGGAGGCGCCGCCGCACCCCCTCTAGCGGGCGCGGGCGAAGCGGTGCGGCGCCGGCAGGAAGGA
AATGGGCGGGGAGGGCCTTCGTGCGTCGCCGCGCCGCCGTCCCCTTCTCCATCTCCAGCCTCGGGGCTGC
CGCAGGGGGACGGCTGCCTTCGGGGGGGACGGGGCAGGGCGGGGTTCGGCTTCTGGCGTGTGACCGGCGG
CTCTAGAGCCTCTGCTAACCATGTTCATGCCTTCTTCTTTTTCCTACAGCTCCTGGGCAACGTGCTGGTT
GTTGTGCTGTCTCATCATTTTGGCAAAGAATTGGGATCCTCACGTCAATTGGCCACCATGGTGAGCAAGG
GCGAGGAGGATAACATGGCCTCTCTCCCAGCGACACATGAGTTACACATCTTTGGCTCCATCAACGGTGT
GGACTTTGACATGGTGGGTCAGGGCACCGGCAATCCAAATGATGGTTATGAGGAGTTAAACCTGAAGTCC
ACCAAGGGTGACCTCCAGTTCTCCCCCTGGATTCTGGTCCCTCATATCGGGTATGGCTTCCATCAGTACC
TGCCCTACCCTGACGGGATGTCGCCTTTCCAGGCCGCCATGGTAGATGGCTCCGGCTACCAAGTCCATCG
CACAATGCAGTTTGAAGATGGTGCCTCCCTTACTGTTAACTACCGCTACACCTACGAGGGAAGCCACATC
AAAGGAGAGGCCCAGGTGAAGGGGACTGGTTTCCCTGCTGACGGTCCTGTGATGACCAACTCGCTGACCG
CTGCGGACTGGTGCAGGTCGAAGAAGACTTACCCCAACGACAAAACCATCATCAGTACCTTTAAGTGGAG
TTACACCACTGGAAATGGCAAGCGCTACCGGAGCACTGCGCGGACCACCTACACCTTTGCCAAGCCAATG
GCGGCTAACTATCTGAAGAACCAGCCGATGTACGTGTTCCGTAAGACGGAGCTCAAGCACTCCAAGACCG
AGCTCAACTTCAAGGAGTGGCAAAAGGCCTTTACCGATGTGATGGGCATGGACGAGCTCTACAAGTCTGG
GTCCGCAGCCAGTAGCGCCGGAAGTATGATCAGTCTGATTGCGGCGTTAGCGGTAGATCGCGTTATCGGC
ATGGAAAACGCCATGCCGTGGAACCTGCCTGCCGATCTCGCCTGGTTTAAACGCAACACCTTAAATAAAC
CCGTGATTATGGGCCGCCATACCTGGGAATCAATCGGTCGTCCGTTGCCAGGACGCAAAAATATTATCCT
CAGCAGTCAACCGGGTACGGACAAAAAAAAGAAAAAGAAAGATCGCGTAACGTGGGTGAAGTCGGTGGAT
GAAGCCATCGCGGCGTGTGGTGACGTACCAGAAATCATGGTGATTGGCGGCGGTCGCGTTTATGAACAGT
TCTTGCCAAAAGCGCAAAAACTGTATCTGACGCATATCGACGCAGAAGTGGAAGGCGACACCCATTTCCC
GGATTACGAGCCGGATGACTGGGAATCGGTATTCAGCGAATTCCACGATGCTGATGCGCAGAACTCTCAC
AGCTATTGCTTTGAGATTCTGGAGCGGCGGCTGTACAAGTCCGGACTCAGATCTCGACAAGGTAGTGGTG
CTGGCTCTGGTGCTGGTAGTGGCGCTGGTTCCGGTGCTGGCTCTGGCGCGCCTCGAGCAATGAACCCCTC
TGACCAGAGCCCATCTCCTCAGGACTCCACGGGGCCTCAGCTGGCGACCATGAGACAACTCTCGGATGCA
GATAAGCTGCGCAAGGTGATCTGCGAGCTCCTGGAGACGGAGCGCACCTACGTGAAGGATTTAAACTGTC
TTATGGAGAGATACCTAAAGCCTCTTCAAAAAGAAACTTTTCTCACCCAGGATGAGCTTGACGTGCTTTT
TGGAAATTTAACGGAAATGGTAGAGTTTCAAGTAGAATTCCTTAAAACTCTAGAAGATGGAGTGAGACTG
GTACCTGATTTGGAAAAGCTTGAGAAGGTTGATCAATTTAAGAAAGTGCTGTTCTCTCTGGGGGGATCAT
TCCTGTATTATGCTGACCGCTTCAAGCTCTACAGTGCCTTCTGCGCCAGCCACACAAAAGTTCCCAAGGT
CCTGGTGAAAGCCAAGACAGACACGGCTTTCAAGGCATTCTTGGATGCCCAGAACCCGAAGCAGCAGCAC
TCATCCACGCTGGAGTCGTACCTCATCAAGCCCATCCAGAGGATCCTCAAGTACCCACTTCTGCTCAGGG
AGCTGTTCGCCCTGACCGATGCGGAGAGCGAGGAGCACTACCACCTGGACGTGGCCATCAAGACCATGAA
CAAGGTTGCCAGTCACATCAATGAGATGCAGAAAATCCATGAAGAGTTTGGGGCTGTGTTTGACCAGCTG
ATTGCTGAACAGACTGGTGGGAAAAAAGAGGTTGCAGATCTGAGCATGGGAGACCTGCTTTTGCACACTA
CCGTGATCTGGCTGAACCCGCCGGCCTCGCTGGGCAAGTGGAAAAAGGAACCAGAGTTGGCAGCATTCGT
CTTCAAAACTGCTGTGGTCCTTGTGTATAAAGATGGTTCCAAACAGAAGAAGAAACTTGTAGGATCTCAC
AGGCTTTCCATTTATGAGGACTGGGACCCCTTCAGATTTCGACACATGATCCCCACGGAAGCGCTGCAGG
TTCGAGCTTTGGCGAGTGCAGATGCAGAGGCAAATGCCGTGTGTGAAATTGTCCATGTAAAATCCGAGTC
TGAAGGGAGGCCGGAGAGGGTCTTTCACTTGTGCTGCAGCTCCCCAGAGAGCCGAAAGGATTTCCTAAAG
GCTGTGCATTCAATCCTGCGTGATAAGCACAGAAGACAGCTCCTCAAAACCGAGAGCCTTCCCTCATCCC
AGCAATATGTCCCTTTTGGAGGCAAAAGATTGTGTGCACTGAAGGGGGCCAGGCCGGCCATGAGCAGGGC
AGTGTCTGCCCCAAGCAAGTCTCTTGGGAGGAGGAGGCGGCGGCTGGCTCGAAACAGGTTTACCATTGAT
TCTGATGCCGTCTCCGCAAGCAGCCCGGAGAAAGAGTCCCAGCAGCCCCCCGGTGGTGGGGACACTGACC
GATGGGTAGAGGAGCAGTTTGATCTTGCTCAGTATGAGGAGCAAGATGACATCAAGGAGACAGACATCCT
CAGTGACGATGATGAGTTCTGTGAGTCCGTGAAGGGTGCCTCAGTGGACAGAGACCTGCAGGAGCGGCTT
CAGGCCACCTCCATCAGTCAGCGGGAAAGAGGCCGGAAAACCCTGGATAGTCACGCGTCCCGCATGGCAC
AGCTCAAGAAGCAAGCTGCCCTGTCGGGGATCAATGGAGGCCTGGAGAGCGCAAGCGAGGAAGTCATTTG
GGTTAGGCGTGAAGACTTTGCCCCCTCCAGGAAACTGAACACTGAGATCTGACCGCGGGCCCGGGATAAG
TCAACTAACTTAAGCTAGCAACGGTTTCCCTCTAGCGGGATCAATTCCGCCCCCCCCCCCTAACGTTACT
GGCCGAAGCCGCTTGGAATAAGGCCGGTGTGCGTTTGTCTATATGTTATTTTCCACCATATTGCCGTCTT
TTGGCAATGTGAGGGCCCGGAAACCTGGCCCTGTCTTCTTGACGAGCATTCCTAGGGGTCTTTCCCCTCT
CGCCAAAGGAATGCAAGGTCTGTTGAATGTCGTGAAGGAAGCAGTTCCTCTGGAAGCTTCTTGAAGACAA
ACAACGTCTGTAGCGACCCTTTGCAGGCAGCGGAACCCCCCACCTGGCGACAGGTGCCTCTGCGGCCAAA
AGCCACGTGTATAAGATACACCTGCAAAGGCGGCACAACCCCAGTGCCACGTTGTGAGTTGGATAGTTGT
GGAAAGAGTCAAATGGCTCTCCTCAAGCGTATTCAACAAGGGGCTGAAGGATGCCCAGAAGGTACCCCAT
TGTATGGGATCTGATCTGGGGCCTCGGTGCACATGCTTTACATGTGTTTAGTCGAGGTTAAAAAACGTCT
AGGCCCCCCGAACCACGGGGACGTGGTTTTCCTTTGAAAAACACGATAATACCATGACCGAGTACAAGCC
CACGGTGCGCCTCGCCACCCGCGACGACGTCCCCAGGGCCGTACGCACCCTCGCCGCCGCGTTCGCCGAC
TACCCCGCCACGCGCCACACCGTCGATCCGGACCGCCACATCGAGCGGGTCACCGAGCTGCAAGAACTCT
TCCTCACGCGCGTCGGGCTCGACATCGGCAAGGTGTGGGTCGCGGACGACGGCGCCGCGGTGGCGGTCTG
GACCACGCCGGAGAGCGTCGAAGCGGGGGCGGTGTTCGCCGAGATCGGCCCGCGCATGGCCGAGTTGAGC
GGTTCCCGGCTGGCCGCGCAGCAACAGATGGAAGGCCTCCTGGCGCCGCACCGGCCCAAGGAGCCCGCGT
GGTTCCTGGCCACCGTCGGCGTCTCGCCCGACCACCAGGGCAAGGGTCTGGGCAGCGCCGTCGTGCTCCC
CGGAGTGGAGGCGGCCGAGCGCGCCGGGGTGCCCGCCTTCCTGGAGACCTCCGCGCCCCGCAACCTCCCC
TTCTACGAGCGGCTCGGCTTCACCGTCACCGCCGACGTCGAGTGCCCGAAGGACCGCGCGACCTGGTGCA
TGACCCGCAAGCCCGGTGCCTGATCGATGATCTAGAGCTCGCTGATCAGCCTCGACTGTGCCTTCTAGTT
GCCAGCCATCTGTTGTTTGCCCCTCCCCCGTGCCTTCCTTGACCCTGGAAGGTGCCACTCCCACTGTCCT
TTCCTAATAAAATGAGGAAATTGCATCGCATTGTCTGAGTAGGTGTCATTCTATTCTGGGGGGTGGGGTG
GGGCAGGACAGCAAGGGGGAGGATTGGGAAGACAATAGCAGGCATGCTGGGGATGCGGTGGGCTCTATGG
CTTCTGAGGCGGAAAGAACCTGCAGCCCAAGCTTGGCGTAATCATGGTCATAGCTGTTTCCTGTGTGAAA
TTGTTATCCGCTCACAATTCCACACAACATACGAGCCGGAAGCATAAAGTGTAAAGCCTGGGGTGCCTAA
TGAGTGAGCTAACTCACATTAATTGCGTTGCGCTCACTGCCCGCTTTCCAGTCGGGAAACCTGTCGTGCC
AGCGGATCTTAAAAGTTTTGTTACTTTATAGAAGAAATTTTGAGTTTTTGTTTTTTTTTAATAAATAAAT
AAACATAAATAAATTGTTTGTTGAATTTATTATTAGTATGTAAGTGTAAATATAATAAAACTTAATATCT
ATTCAAATTAATAAATAAACCTCGATATACAGACCGATAAAACACATGCGTCAATTTTACGCATGATTAT
CTTTAACGTACGTCACAATATGATTATCTTTCTAGGGTTAATCTAGTATACGCGTTTAATTAATCCAGCT
TTTGTTCCCTTTAGTGAGGGTTAATTGCGCGCTTGGCGTAATCATGGTCATAGCTGTTTCCTGTGTGAAA
TTGTTATCCGCTCACAATTCCACACAACATACGAGCCGGAAGCATAAAGTGTAAAGCCTGGGGTGCCTAA
TGAGTGAGCTAACTCACATTAATTGCGTTGCGCTCACTGCCCGCTTTCCAGTCGGGAAACCTGTCGTGCC
AGCTGCATTAATGAATCGGCCAACGCGCGGGGAGAGGCGGTTTGCGTATTGGGCGCTCTTCCGCTTCCTC
GCTCACTGACTCGCTGCGCTCGGTCGTTCGGCTGCGGCGAGCGGTATCAGCTCACTCAAAGGCGGTAATA
CGGTTATCCACAGAATCAGGGGATAACGCAGGAAAGAACATGTGAGCAAAAGGCCAGCAAAAGGCCAGGA
ACCGTAAAAAGGCCGCGTTGCTGGCGTTTTTCCATAGGCTCCGCCCCCCTGACGAGCATCACAAAAATCG
ACGCTCAAGTCAGAGGTGGCGAAACCCGACAGGACTATAAAGATACCAGGCGTTTCCCCCTGGAAGCTCC
CTCGTGCGCTCTCCTGTTCCGACCCTGCCGCTTACCGGATACCTGTCCGCCTTTCTCCCTTCGGGAAGCG
TGGCGCTTTCTCATAGCTCACGCTGTAGGTATCTCAGTTCGGTGTAGGTCGTTCGCTCCAAGCTGGGCTG
TGTGCACGAACCCCCCGTTCAGCCCGACCGCTGCGCCTTATCCGGTAACTATCGTCTTGAGTCCAACCCG
GTAAGACACGACTTATCGCCACTGGCAGCAGCCACTGGTAACAGGATTAGCAGAGCGAGGTATGTAGGCG
GTGCTACAGAGTTCTTGAAGTGGTGGCCTAACTACGGCTACACTAGAAGGACAGTATTTGGTATCTGCGC
TCTGCTGAAGCCAGTTACCTTCGGAAAAAGAGTTGGTAGCTCTTGATCCGGCAAACAAACCACCGCTGGT
AGCGGTGGTTTTTTTGTTTGCAAGCAGCAGATTACGCGCAGAAAAAAAGGATCTCAAGAAGATCCTTTGA
TCTTTTCTACGGGGTCTGACGCTCAGTGGAACGAAAACTCACGTTAAGGGATTTTGGTCATGAGATTATC
AAAAAGGATCTTCACCTAGATCCTTTTAAATTAAAAATGAAGTTTTAAATCAATCTAAAGTATATATGAG
TAAACTTGGTCTGACAGTTACCAATGCTTAATCAGTGAGGCACCTATCTCAGCGATCTGTCTATTTCGTT
CATCCATAGTTGCCTGACTCCCCGTCGTGTAGATAACTACGATACGGGAGGGCTTACCATCTGGCCCCAG
TGCTGCAATGATACCGCGAGACCCACGCTCACCGGCTCCAGATTTATCAGCAATAAACCAGCCAGCCGGA
AGGGCCGAGCGCAGAAGTGGTCCTGCAACTTTATCCGCCTCCATCCAGTCTATTAATTGTTGCCGGGAAG
CTAGAGTAAGTAGTTCGCCAGTTAATAGTTTGCGCAACGTTGTTGCCATTGCTACAGGCATCGTGGTGTC
ACGCTCGTCGTTTGGTATGGCTTCATTCAGCTCCGGTTCCCAACGATCAAGGCGAGTTACATGATCCCCC
ATGTTGTGCAAAAAAGCGGTTAGCTCCTTCGGTCCTCCGATCGTTGTCAGAAGTAAGTTGGCCGCAGTGT
TATCACTCATGGTTATGGCAGCACTGCATAATTCTCTTACTGTCATGCCATCCGTAAGATGCTTTTCTGT
GACTGGTGAGTACTCAACCAAGTCATTCTGAGAATAGTGTATGCGGCGACCGAGTTGCTCTTGCCCGGCG
TCAATACGGGATAATACCGCGCCACATAGCAGAACTTTAAAAGTGCTCATCATTGGAAAACGTTCTTCGG
GGCGAAAACTCTCAAGGATCTTACCGCTGTTGAGATCCAGTTCGATGTAACCCACTCGTGCACCCAACTG
ATCTTCAGCATCTTTTACTTTCACCAGCGTTTCTGGGTGAGCAAAAACAGGAAGGCAAAATGCCGCAAAA
AAGGGAATAAGGGCGACACGGAAATGTTGAATACTCATACTCTTCCTTTTTCAATATTATTGAAGCATTT
ATCAGGGTTATTGTCTCATGAGCGGATACATATTTGAATGTATTTAGAAAAATAAACAAATAGGGGTTCC
GCGCACATTTCCCCGAAAAGTGCCAC
Features (pLannotate 1.2.2; 26 found; start..end, strand, type, name):
     30..458     -  rep_origin     f1 ori (sequence partly withheld): f1 bacteriophage origin of replication; arrow indicates direction of (+) strand synthesis
    463..618     -  CDS            lacZα (fragment): LacZα fragment of β-galactosidase; lacZ fragment
    626..644     +  promoter       T7 promoter: promoter for bacteriophage T7 RNA polymerase
   1011..1390    +  enhancer       CMV enhancer: human cytomegalovirus immediate early enhancer
   1393..1668    +  promoter       chicken β-actin promoter: No description available
   1669..2677    +  intron         chimeric intron: chimera between introns from chicken β-actin and rabbit β-globin
   2756..3463    +  CDS            mNeonGreen: mNeonGreen is a basic (constitutively fluorescent) green/yellow fluorescent protein published in 2013, derived from Branchiostoma lanceolatum. It is reported to be a very rapidly-maturing monomer with moderate acid sensitivity.
   3494..3988    +  CDS            ecDHFR: E. coli dihydrofolate reductase; folA
   3998..4015    +  misc_feature   MCS (fragment): multiple cloning site
   4088..5827    +  CDS            TIAM1 (fragment): TIAM1_HUMAN - Experimental evidence at protein level: Swiss-Prot protein existence level 1. Guanyl-nucleotide exchange factor that activates RHO-like proteins and connects extracellular signals to cytoskeletal activities. Activates RAC1, CDC42, and to a lesser extent RHOA and their downstream signaling to regulate processes like cell adhesion and cell migration. From Homo sapiens (Human).
   5899..6459    +  misc_feature   IRES: internal ribosome entry site (IRES) of the encephalomyocarditis virus (EMCV)
   6462..7061    +  CDS            PuroR: puromycin N-acetyltransferase; pac from Streptomyces; confers resistance to puromycin
   7094..7318    +  polyA_signal   bGH poly(A) signal: bovine growth hormone polyadenylation signal
   7322..7338    +  promoter       SV40 promoter (fragment): SV40 enhancer and early promoter
   7389..7405    -  protein_bind   lac operator: The lac repressor binds to the lac operator to inhibit transcription in E. coli. This inhibition can be relieved by adding lactose or isopropyl-β-D-thiogalactopyranoside (IPTG). lac repressor encoded by lacI
   7413..7443    -  promoter       lac promoter: promoter for the E. coli lac operon
   7458..7479    -  protein_bind   CAP binding site: CAP binding activates transcription in the presence of cAMP. E. coli catabolite activator protein
   7492..7531    -  CDS            lacI (fragment): lac repressor; lacI; The lac repressor binds to the lac operator to inhibit transcription in E. coli. This inhibition can be relieved by adding lactose or isopropyl-β-D-thiogalactopyranoside (IPTG).
   7816..7834    -  promoter       T3 promoter: promoter for bacteriophage T3 RNA polymerase
   7879..7895    -  protein_bind   lac operator: The lac repressor binds to the lac operator to inhibit transcription in E. coli. This inhibition can be relieved by adding lactose or isopropyl-β-D-thiogalactopyranoside (IPTG). lac repressor encoded by lacI
   7903..7933    -  promoter       lac promoter: promoter for the E. coli lac operon
   7948..7969    -  protein_bind   CAP binding site: CAP binding activates transcription in the presence of cAMP. E. coli catabolite activator protein
   7982..8074    -  CDS            lacI (fragment): lac repressor; lacI; The lac repressor binds to the lac operator to inhibit transcription in E. coli. This inhibition can be relieved by adding lactose or isopropyl-β-D-thiogalactopyranoside (IPTG).
   8257..8845    -  rep_origin     ori: high-copy-number ColE1/pMB1/pBR322/pUC origin of replication
   9016..9876    -  CDS            AmpR: β-lactamase; bla; confers resistance to ampicillin, carbenicillin, and related antibiotics
   9877..9981    -  promoter       AmpR promoter: bla
