[The description below was written by a language model from this plasmid's Addgene catalogue record and pLannotate feature annotations shown in this document.]
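Description:
pPBpuro-mNG-eDHFR(69K6)-Tiam1 is a mammalian expression plasmid of about 10 kb built on the pPB backbone. The pPB name suggests a piggyBac transposon vector intended for stable genomic integration, but neither of the two nearly identical feature tables (the depositor sequence and a repository sequencing result) annotates transposon terminal repeats, so this cannot be confirmed from the record. In bacteria the plasmid is maintained through a ColE1/pUC-type origin and ampicillin resistance (AmpR with its bla promoter). The catalogue lists it as low copy despite the origin annotation. An f1 origin, T7 and T3 promoters, and lac promoter/operator and lacZα remnants are cloning-vector leftovers.

The payload is a single bicistronic cassette driven by the CAG promoter, annotated as the CMV enhancer, chicken β-actin promoter and chimeric intron. The first cistron encodes a fusion of the green fluorescent protein mNeonGreen, an engineered E. coli dihydrofolate reductase designated eDHFR(69K6), and a fragment of human TIAM1 described as the DH-PH region, the catalytic module of this guanine nucleotide exchange factor for Rac1 and related Rho GTPases. An EMCV IRES then drives translation of puromycin N-acetyltransferase from the same transcript, so puromycin selection is coupled to fusion expression. A bGH polyadenylation signal ends the unit.

The construct belongs to a chemogenetic platform for controlling plasma membrane signalling. The depositor notes that a trimethoprim-based compound, mDcTMP, is used to control protein translocation, presumably by binding the eDHFR tag and recruiting the fusion to the membrane. There the Tiam1 module can activate its GTPase targets, while mNeonGreen allows relocalisation to be imaged.
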