Addgene plasmid #172102: pPBpuro-mNG-eDHFR(69K6)-Tiam1
Purpose: Mammalian expression of Tiam1(DH-PH) fused to mNeonGreen-eDHFR(69K6)
Depositing lab: Shinya Tsukiji. Publication: A chemogenetic platform for controlling plasma membrane signaling and synthetic signal oscillation. Suzuki S, Nakamura A, Hatano Y, Yoshikawa M, Yoshii T, Sawada S, Atsuta-Tsunoda K, Aoki K, Tsukiji S. Cell Chem Biol. 2022 Sep 15;29(9):1446-1464.e10. doi: 10.1016/j.chembiol.2022.06.005. Epub 2022 Jul 13. PubMed 35835118.
Backbone
  Vector backbone: pPB
  Backbone manufacturer: Dr. Allan Bradley (Wellcome Sanger Institute)
  Backbone size w/o insert (bp): 6910
  Vector type: Mammalian Expression
  Selectable markers: Puromycin
Growth in bacteria
  Bacterial resistance: Ampicillin, 100 μg/mL
  Growth temperature: 30°C
  Growth strain: JM109
  Copy number: Low Copy
Gene/Insert
  Gene/Insert name: mNeonGreen-eDHFR(69K6)-Tiam1(DH-PH)
  Species: H. sapiens (human)
  Insert size (bp): 3094
  Entrez Gene: TIAM1 (a.k.a. NEDLDS, TIAM-1)
  Promoter: CAG
  Cloning method: Gibson Cloning
Terms and licenses: Academic/Nonprofit Terms; Industry Terms: Not Available to Industry
Depositor comments: The chemical mDcTMP, to control protein translocation, can be obtained from Funakoshi Co., Ltd. https://www.funakoshi.co.jp/exports_contents/95015. Please visit https://www.biorxiv.org/content/10.1101/2021.03.16.435568v1 for bioRxiv preprint.
How to cite: pPBpuro-mNG-eDHFR(69K6)-Tiam1 was a gift from Shinya Tsukiji (Addgene plasmid # 172102 ; http://n2t.net/addgene:172102 ; RRID:Addgene_172102)
